Addgene plasmid #50587: pHSN6I01
Purpose: CRISPR/Cas based plant genome editing and gene regulation; expresses dCas9-KRAB, gRNA scaffold for insertion of target sequence (AtU6-26 promoter), Hyg resistance
Depositing lab: Qi-Jun Chen. Depositing organization: China Agricultural University. Publication: A CRISPR/Cas9 toolkit for multiplex genome editing in plants. Xing HL, Dong L, Wang ZP, Zhang HY, Han CY, Liu B, Wang XC, Chen QJ. BMC Plant Biol. 2014 Nov 29;14(1):327. 10.1186/s12870-014-0327-y PubMed 25432517.
Backbone
  Vector backbone: pGreen-like binary vector
  Backbone manufacturer: Mullineaux Lab, see http://www.pgreen.ac.uk/
  Vector type: CRISPR ; Plant expression
  Selectable markers: Hygromycin
Growth in bacteria
  Bacterial resistance: Kanamycin and Spectinomycin, 50 & 50 μg/mL
  Growth temperature: 37°C
  Growth strain: DH5alpha
  Copy number: High Copy
Gene/Insert 1
  Gene/Insert name: dCas9-KRAB (alt name: Cas9)
  Species: Synthetic
  Mutation: dCas9 that is defective in DNA cleavage; the maize codon–optimized dCas9-KRAB (Krüppel-associated box) vector was constructed for targeted knockdown of genes of interest.
  Promoter: 2×35Sp
  Tag / fusion protein: 3xFLAG (N terminal on insert); NLS (N terminal on insert); NLS (C terminal on insert); HA (C terminal on insert)
  Cloning method: Unknown
  Sequencing primers: 5′ hSpCas9-R1, CGCTCGTGCTTCTTATCCTC
Gene/Insert 2
  Gene/Insert name: gRNA scaffold
  Species: Synthetic
  Promoter: AtU6-26p
  Cloning method: Unknown
  Sequencing primers: 5′ RB-F1, ggataaaccttttcacgccc
Terms and licenses: Academic/Nonprofit Terms; Industry Terms: Not Available to Industry
How to cite: pHSN6I01 was a gift from Qi-Jun Chen (Addgene plasmid # 50587 ; http://n2t.net/addgene:50587 ; RRID:Addgene_50587)
