[The description below was written by a language model from this plasmid's Addgene catalogue record and pLannotate feature annotations shown in this document.]
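Description:
pHSN6I01 is a pGreen-like binary vector for Agrobacterium-mediated plant transformation, built as part of a CRISPR/Cas toolkit and intended for targeted gene knockdown rather than cutting. The backbone outside the T-DNA carries a high-copy ColE1/pUC-type origin for propagation in E. coli, the pSa origin characteristic of pGreen vectors (which generally relies on replication functions supplied in trans by a helper plasmid in Agrobacterium), and a kanamycin resistance gene. The catalogue lists kanamycin plus spectinomycin for bacterial selection. The spectinomycin marker (aadA, with a class 1 integron promoter fragment) lies inside the T-DNA just upstream of the gRNA scaffold, a position consistent with a stuffer that is replaced when a target sequence is inserted, although the record does not describe the cloning method.

Between the nopaline-type right and left borders there are three units. The guide RNA cassette is recorded as driven by the Arabidopsis U6-26 Pol III promoter, which the feature table does not annotate, and ends in the S. pyogenes gRNA scaffold. Next, a doubled-enhancer CaMV 35S promoter with a viral leader element drives a maize codon-optimized, cleavage-defective dCas9 fused to a KRAB repressor domain (picked up in the annotation as a human zinc-finger protein fragment). This fusion carries an N-terminal 3xFLAG tag and NLS and a C-terminal NLS and HA tag, and it is terminated by the NOS terminator. A second enhanced 35S promoter expresses hygromycin phosphotransferase with the CaMV poly(A) signal for selecting transformed plants. Guided to a promoter or coding region, dCas9-KRAB binds without cleaving and is meant to repress transcription of the target gene.
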