Features (pLannotate 1.2.2; 21 found; start..end, strand, type, name):
      1..25      -  misc_feature   RB T-DNA repeat: right border repeat from nopaline C58 T-DNA
    548..571     +  promoter       Pc promoter (fragment): intI1 (promoter lies within the coding sequence); class 1 integron promoter
    747..803     +  CDS            GmR (fragment): gentamycin acetyltransferase; aacC1; confers resistance to gentamycin
    814..1601    +  CDS            SmR (fragment): aminoglycoside adenylyltransferase (Murphy, 1985); aadA; confers resistance to spectinomycin and streptomycin
   1753..1828    +  misc_RNA       gRNA scaffold: guide RNA scaffold for the Streptococcus pyogenes CRISPR/Cas9 system
   2020..2040    -  misc_feature   MCS (fragment): pUC18/19 multiple cloning site
   2115..2786    +  promoter       CaMV 35S promoter (enhanced): cauliflower mosaic virus 35S promoter with a duplicated enhancer region
   2817..2853    +  ncRNA          PK1-TEV CVMV: Accession: RF01102 - 5'-leader pseudoknot of TEV/CVMV
   3011..3030    +  CDS            2xFLAG (fragment): two tandem FLAG® epitope tags
   3086..7186    +  CDS            cas9: CAS9_STRP1 - Also known as csn1 From Streptococcus pyogenes serotype M1.
   7352..7570    +  CDS            ZNF720 (fragment): ZN720_HUMAN - Experimental evidence at protein level: Swiss-Prot protein existence level 1. From Homo sapiens (Human).
   7644..7896    +  terminator     NOS terminator: nopaline synthase terminator and poly(A) signal
   8012..8689    +  promoter       CaMV 35S promoter (enhanced): cauliflower mosaic virus 35S promoter with a duplicated enhancer region
   8757..9782    +  CDS            HygR: hygromycin B phosphotransferase confers resistance to hygromycin
   9822..9996    +  polyA_signal   CaMV poly(A) signal: cauliflower mosaic virus polyadenylation signal
  10146..10170   -  misc_feature   LB T-DNA repeat: left border repeat from nopaline C58 T-DNA
  10449..10476   -  terminator     rrnB T2 terminator: transcription terminator T2 from the E. coli rrnB gene
  10608..10651   +  terminator     rrnB T1 terminator: Escherichia coli rrnB; transcription terminator T1 from the E. coli rrnB gene
  10823..11258   -  rep_origin     pSa ori: origin of replication from bacterial plasmid pSa
  11373..11961   -  rep_origin     ori: high-copy-number ColE1/pMB1/pBR322/pUC origin of replication
  12051..12860   -  CDS            KanR: aminoglycoside phosphotransferase; aph(3')-Ia; confers resistance to kanamycin in bacteria or G418 (Geneticin®) in eukaryotes
>Addgene plasmid #50587 | pHSN6I01 | depositor full sequence | sequence record 75659 | pHSN6I01 sequence 13088 bps
GTTTACCCGCCAATATATCCTGTCAAACACTGATAGTTTAAACTGAAGGCGGGAAACGACAATCTGATCC
AAGCTCAAGCTAAGCTCACGTGACGGAATTAAGCTTCGACTTGCCTTCCGCACAATACATCATTTCTTCT
TAGCTTTTTTTCTTCTTCTTCGTTCATACAGTTTTTTTTTGTTTATCAGCTTACATTTTCTTGAACCGTA
GCTTTCGTTTTCTTCTTTTTAACTTTCCATTCGGAGTTTTTGTATCTTGTTTCATAGTTTGTCCCAGGAT
TAGAATGATTAGGCATCGAACCTTCAAGAATTTGATTGAATAAAACATCTTCATTCTTAAGATATGAAGA
TAATCTTCAAAAGGCCCCTGGGAATCTGAAAGAAGAGAAGCAGGCCCATTTATATGGGAAAGAACAATAG
TATTTCTTATATAGGCCCATTTAAGTTGAAAACAATCTTCAAAAGTCCCACATCGCTTAGATAAGAAAAC
GAAGCTGAGTTTATATACAGCTAGAGTCGAAGTAGTGATTGGGAGACCAACCCAGTGGACATAAGCCTGT
TCGGTTCGTAAGCTGTAATGCAAGTAGCGTATGCGCTCACGCAACTGGTCCAGAACCTTGACCGAACGCA
GCGGTGGTAACGGCGCAGTGGCGGTTTTCATGGCTTGTTATGACTGTTTTTTTGGGGTACAGTCTATGCC
TCGGGCATCCAAGCAGCAAGCGCGTTACGCCGTGGGTCGATGTTTGATGTTATGGAGCAGCAACGATGTT
ACGCAGCAGGGCAGTCGCCCTAAAACAAAGTTAAACATCATGGGGGAAGCGGTGATCGCCGAAGTATCGA
CTCAACTATCAGAGGTAGTTGGCGTCATCGAGCGCCATCTCGAACCGACGTTGCTGGCCGTACATTTGTA
CGGCTCCGCAGTGGATGGCGGCCTGAAGCCACACAGTGATATTGATTTGCTGGTTACGGTGACCGTAAGG
CTTGATGAAACAACGCGGCGAGCTTTGATCAACGACCTTTTGGAAACTTCGGCTTCCCCTGGAGAGAGCG
AGATTCTCCGCGCTGTAGAAGTCACCATTGTTGTGCACGACGACATCATTCCGTGGCGTTATCCAGCTAA
GCGCGAACTGCAATTTGGAGAATGGCAGCGCAATGACATTCTTGCAGGTATCTTCGAGCCAGCCACGATC
GACATTGATCTGGCTATCTTGCTGACAAAAGCAAGAGAACATAGCGTTGCCTTGGTAGGTCCAGCGGCGG
AGGAACTCTTTGATCCGGTTCCTGAACAGGATCTATTTGAGGCGCTAAATGAAACCTTAACGCTATGGAA
CTCGCCGCCCGACTGGGCTGGCGATGAGCGAAATGTAGTGCTTACGTTGTCCCGCATTTGGTACAGCGCA
GTAACCGGCAAAATCGCGCCGAAGGATGTCGCTGCCGACTGGGCAATGGAGCGCCTGCCGGCCCAGTATC
AGCCCGTCATACTTGAAGCTAGACAGGCTTATCTTGGACAAGAAGAAGATCGCTTGGCCTCGCGCGCAGA
TCAGTTGGAAGAATTTGTCCACTACGTGAAAGGCGAGATCACCAAGGTAGTCGGCAAATAATGTCTAGCT
AGAAATTCGTTCAAGCCGACGCCGCTTCGCGGCGCGGCTTAACTCAAGCGTTAGATGCACTAAGCACATA
ATTGCTCACAGCCAAACTATCAGGTCAAGTCTGCTTTTATTATTTTTAAGCGTGCATAATAAGCCGGTCT
CGGTTTTAGAGCTAGAAATAGCAAGTTAAAATAAGGCTAGTCCGTTATCAACTTGAAAAAGTGGCACCGA
GTCGGTGCTTTTTTTTGCAAAATTTTCCAGATCGATTTCTTCTTCCTCTGTTCTTCGGCGTTCAATTTCT
GGGGTTTTCTCTTCGTTTTCTGTAACTGAAACCTAAAATTTGACCTAAAAAAAATCTCAAATAATATGAT
TCAGTGGTTTTGTACTTTTCAGTTAGTTGAGTTTTGCAGTTCCGATGAGATAAACCAATAAGCTTGCATG
CCTGCAGGTCAACATGGTGGAGCACGACACACTTGTCTACTCCAAAAATATCAAAGATACAGTCTCAGAA
GACCAAAGGGCAATTGAGACTTTTCAACAAAGGGTAATATCCGGAAACCTCCTCGGATTCCATTGCCCAG
CTATCTGTCACTTTATTGTGAAGATAGTGGAAAAGGAAGGTGGCTCCTACAAATGCCATCATTGCGATAA
AGGAAAGGCCATCGTTGAAGATGCCTCTGCCGACAGTGGTCCCAAAGATGGACCCCCACCCACGAGGAGC
ATCGTGGAAAAAGAAGACGTTCCAACCACGTCTTCAAAGCAAGTGGATTGATGTGATAACATGGTGGAGC
ACGACACACTTGTCTACTCCAAAAATATCAAAGATACAGTCTCAGAAGACCAAAGGGCAATTGAGACTTT
TCAACAAAGGGTAATATCCGGAAACCTCCTCGGATTCCATTGCCCAGCTATCTGTCACTTTATTGTGAAG
ATAGTGGAAAAGGAAGGTGGCTCCTACAAATGCCATCATTGCGATAAAGGAAAGGCCATCGTTGAAGATG
CCTCTGCCGACAGTGGTCCCAAAGATGGACCCCCACCCACGAGGAGCATCGTGGAAAAAGAAGACGTTCC
AACCACGTCTTCAAAGCAAGTGGATTGATGTGATATCTCCACTGACGTAAGGGATGACGCACAATCCCAC
TATCCTTCGCAAGACCCTTCCTCTATATAAGGAAGTTCATTTCATTTGGAGAGGACCTCGACCTCAACAC
AACATATACAAAACAAACGAATCTCAAGCAATCAAGCATTCTACTTCTATTGCAGCAATTTAAATCATTT
CTTTTAAAGCAAAAGCAATTTTCTGAAAATTTTCACCATTTACGAACGATACTCGAGGGGGATCCCCAAT
ACTTGTATGGCCGCGGCCGCTCTAGATGGATTACAAGGACCACGACGGGGATTACAAGGACCACGACATT
GATTACAAGGATGATGATGACAAGATGGCTCCGAAGAAGAAGAGGAAGGTTGGCATCCACGGGGTGCCAG
CTGCTGACAAGAAGTACTCGATCGGCCTCGCCATTGGGACTAACTCTGTTGGCTGGGCCGTGATCACCGA
CGAGTACAAGGTGCCCTCAAAGAAGTTCAAGGTCCTGGGCAACACCGATCGGCATTCCATCAAGAAGAAT
CTCATTGGCGCTCTCCTGTTCGACAGCGGCGAGACGGCTGAGGCTACGCGGCTCAAGCGCACCGCCCGCA
GGCGGTACACGCGCAGGAAGAATCGCATCTGCTACCTGCAGGAGATTTTCTCCAACGAGATGGCGAAGGT
TGACGATTCTTTCTTCCACAGGCTGGAGGAGTCATTCCTCGTGGAGGAGGATAAGAAGCACGAGCGGCAT
CCAATCTTCGGCAACATTGTCGACGAGGTTGCCTACCACGAGAAGTACCCTACGATCTACCATCTGCGGA
AGAAGCTCGTGGACTCCACAGATAAGGCGGACCTCCGCCTGATCTACCTCGCTCTGGCCCACATGATTAA
GTTCAGGGGCCATTTCCTGATCGAGGGGGATCTCAACCCGGACAATAGCGATGTTGACAAGCTGTTCATC
CAGCTCGTGCAGACGTACAACCAGCTCTTCGAGGAGAACCCCATTAATGCGTCAGGCGTCGACGCGAAGG
CTATCCTGTCCGCTAGGCTCTCGAAGTCTCGGCGCCTCGAGAACCTGATCGCCCAGCTGCCGGGCGAGAA
GAAGAACGGCCTGTTCGGGAATCTCATTGCGCTCAGCCTGGGGCTCACGCCCAACTTCAAGTCGAATTTC
GATCTCGCTGAGGACGCCAAGCTGCAGCTCTCCAAGGACACATACGACGATGACCTGGATAACCTCCTGG
CCCAGATCGGCGATCAGTACGCGGACCTGTTCCTCGCTGCCAAGAATCTGTCGGACGCCATCCTCCTGTC
TGATATTCTCAGGGTGAACACCGAGATTACGAAGGCTCCGCTCTCAGCCTCCATGATCAAGCGCTACGAC
GAGCACCATCAGGATCTGACCCTCCTGAAGGCGCTGGTCAGGCAGCAGCTCCCCGAGAAGTACAAGGAGA
TCTTCTTCGATCAGTCGAAGAACGGCTACGCTGGGTACATTGACGGCGGGGCCTCTCAGGAGGAGTTCTA
CAAGTTCATCAAGCCGATTCTGGAGAAGATGGACGGCACGGAGGAGCTGCTGGTGAAGCTCAATCGCGAG
GACCTCCTGAGGAAGCAGCGGACATTCGATAACGGCAGCATCCCACACCAGATTCATCTCGGGGAGCTGC
ACGCTATCCTGAGGAGGCAGGAGGACTTCTACCCTTTCCTCAAGGATAACCGCGAGAAGATCGAGAAGAT
TCTGACTTTCAGGATCCCGTACTACGTCGGCCCACTCGCTAGGGGCAACTCCCGCTTCGCTTGGATGACC
CGCAAGTCAGAGGAGACGATCACGCCGTGGAACTTCGAGGAGGTGGTCGACAAGGGCGCTAGCGCTCAGT
CGTTCATCGAGAGGATGACGAATTTCGACAAGAACCTGCCAAATGAGAAGGTGCTCCCTAAGCACTCGCT
CCTGTACGAGTACTTCACAGTCTACAACGAGCTGACTAAGGTGAAGTATGTGACCGAGGGCATGAGGAAG
CCGGCTTTCCTGTCTGGGGAGCAGAAGAAGGCCATCGTGGACCTCCTGTTCAAGACCAACCGGAAGGTCA
CGGTTAAGCAGCTCAAGGAGGACTACTTCAAGAAGATTGAGTGCTTCGATTCGGTCGAGATCTCTGGCGT
TGAGGACCGCTTCAACGCCTCCCTGGGGACCTACCACGATCTCCTGAAGATCATTAAGGATAAGGACTTC
CTGGACAACGAGGAGAATGAGGATATCCTCGAGGACATTGTGCTGACACTCACTCTGTTCGAGGACCGGG
AGATGATCGAGGAGCGCCTGAAGACTTACGCCCATCTCTTCGATGACAAGGTCATGAAGCAGCTCAAGAG
GAGGAGGTACACCGGCTGGGGGAGGCTGAGCAGGAAGCTCATCAACGGCATTCGGGACAAGCAGTCCGGG
AAGACGATCCTCGACTTCCTGAAGAGCGATGGCTTCGCGAACCGCAATTTCATGCAGCTGATTCACGATG
ACAGCCTCACATTCAAGGAGGATATCCAGAAGGCTCAGGTGAGCGGCCAGGGGGACTCGCTGCACGAGCA
TATCGCGAACCTCGCTGGCTCGCCAGCTATCAAGAAGGGGATTCTGCAGACCGTGAAGGTTGTGGACGAG
CTGGTGAAGGTCATGGGCAGGCACAAGCCTGAGAACATCGTCATTGAGATGGCCCGGGAGAATCAGACCA
CGCAGAAGGGCCAGAAGAACTCACGCGAGAGGATGAAGAGGATCGAGGAGGGCATTAAGGAGCTGGGGTC
CCAGATCCTCAAGGAGCACCCGGTGGAGAACACGCAGCTGCAGAATGAGAAGCTCTACCTGTACTACCTC
CAGAATGGCCGCGATATGTATGTGGACCAGGAGCTGGATATTAACAGGCTCAGCGATTACGACGTCGATG
CCATCGTTCCACAGTCATTCCTGAAGGATGACTCCATTGACAACAAGGTCCTCACCAGGTCGGACAAGAA
CCGGGGCAAGTCTGATAATGTTCCTTCAGAGGAGGTCGTTAAGAAGATGAAGAACTACTGGCGCCAGCTC
CTGAATGCCAAGCTGATCACGCAGCGGAAGTTCGATAACCTCACAAAGGCTGAGAGGGGCGGGCTCTCTG
AGCTGGACAAGGCGGGCTTCATCAAGAGGCAGCTGGTCGAGACACGGCAGATCACTAAGCACGTTGCGCA
GATTCTCGACTCACGGATGAACACTAAGTACGATGAGAATGACAAGCTGATCCGCGAGGTGAAGGTCATC
ACCCTGAAGTCAAAGCTCGTCTCCGACTTCAGGAAGGATTTCCAGTTCTACAAGGTTCGGGAGATCAACA
ATTACCACCATGCCCATGACGCGTACCTGAACGCGGTGGTCGGCACAGCTCTGATCAAGAAGTACCCAAA
GCTCGAGAGCGAGTTCGTGTACGGGGACTACAAGGTTTACGATGTGAGGAAGATGATCGCCAAGTCGGAG
CAGGAGATTGGCAAGGCTACCGCCAAGTACTTCTTCTACTCTAACATTATGAATTTCTTCAAGACAGAGA
TCACTCTGGCCAATGGCGAGATCCGGAAGCGCCCCCTCATCGAGACGAACGGCGAGACGGGGGAGATCGT
GTGGGACAAGGGCAGGGATTTCGCGACCGTCAGGAAGGTTCTCTCCATGCCACAAGTGAATATCGTCAAG
AAGACAGAGGTCCAGACTGGCGGGTTCTCTAAGGAGTCAATTCTGCCTAAGCGGAACAGCGACAAGCTCA
TCGCCCGCAAGAAGGACTGGGATCCGAAGAAGTACGGCGGGTTCGACAGCCCCACTGTGGCCTACTCGGT
CCTGGTTGTGGCGAAGGTTGAGAAGGGCAAGTCCAAGAAGCTCAAGAGCGTGAAGGAGCTGCTGGGGATC
ACGATTATGGAGCGCTCCAGCTTCGAGAAGAACCCGATCGATTTCCTGGAGGCGAAGGGCTACAAGGAGG
TGAAGAAGGACCTGATCATTAAGCTCCCCAAGTACTCACTCTTCGAGCTGGAGAACGGCAGGAAGCGGAT
GCTGGCTTCCGCTGGCGAGCTGCAGAAGGGGAACGAGCTGGCTCTGCCGTCCAAGTATGTGAACTTCCTC
TACCTGGCCTCCCACTACGAGAAGCTCAAGGGCAGCCCCGAGGACAACGAGCAGAAGCAGCTGTTCGTCG
AGCAGCACAAGCATTACCTCGACGAGATCATTGAGCAGATTTCCGAGTTCTCCAAGCGCGTGATCCTGGC
CGACGCGAATCTGGATAAGGTCCTCTCCGCGTACAACAAGCACCGCGACAAGCCAATCAGGGAGCAGGCT
GAGAATATCATTCATCTCTTCACCCTGACGAACCTCGGCGCCCCTGCTGCTTTCAAGTACTTCGACACAA
CTATCGATCGCAAGAGGTACACAAGCACTAAGGAGGTCCTGGACGCGACCCTCATCCACCAGTCGATTAC
CGGCCTCTACGAGACGCGCATCGACCTGTCTCAGCTCGGGGGCGACAAGCGGCCAGCGGCGACGAAGAAG
GCGGGGCAGGCGAAGAAGAAGAAGTCCGGGTCCTCGGGGTCGCCAAAGAAGAAGCGGAAGGTCGGCTCAA
GCGGGTCACCAAAGAAGAAGCGGAAGGTCGGCTCGATGGACGCTAAGTCCCTCACCGCTTGGAGCCGCAC
CCTGGTGACGTTCAAGGACGTGTTCGTCGATTTCACAAGGGAGGAGTGGAAGCTCCTGGACACTGCTCAG
CAGATCGTTTACCGGAACGTGATGCTGGAGAACTACAAGAACCTCGTGTCCCTCGGCTACCAGCTGACGA
AGCCGGATGTTATTCTCCGCCTGGAGAAGGGCGAGGAGCCCGGGTCCCCTAAGAAGAAGCGGAAGGTCGG
CTCCTACCCATACGATGTCCCTGACTACGCCTCATGAGCTCAGGCCTCCATACAAGTATTGGGGATCCAC
TACGAATTTCCCCGATCGTTCAAACATTTGGCAATAAAGTTTCTTAAGATTGAATCCTGTTGCCGGTCTT
GCGATGATTATCATATAATTTCTGTTGAATTACGTTAAGCATGTAATAATTAACATGTAATGCATGACGT
TATTTATGAGATGGGTTTTTATGATTAGAGTCCCGCAATTATACATTTAATACGCGATAGAAAACAAAAT
ATAGCGCGCAAACTAGGATAAATTATCGCGCGCGGTGTCATCTATGTTACTAGATCGGAATTCGAGGCGG
TTTGCGTATTGGCTAGAGCAGCTTGCCAACATGGTGGAGCACGACACTCTCGTCTACTCCAAGAATATCA
AAGATACAGTCTCAGAAGACCAAAGGGCTATTGAGACTTTTCAACAAAGGGTAATATCGGGAAACCTCCT
CGGATTCCATTGCCCAGCTATCTGTCACTTCATCAAAAGGACAGTAGAAAAGGAAGGTGGCACCTACAAA
TGCCATCATTGCGATAAAGGAAAGGCTATCGTTCAAGATGCCTCTGCCGACAGTGGTCCCAAAGATGGAC
CCCCACCCACGAGGAGCATCGTGGAAAAAGAAGACGTTCCAACCACGTCTTCAAAGCAAGTGGATTGATG
TGATAACATGGTGGAGCACGACACTCTCGTCTACTCCAAGAATATCAAAGATACAGTCTCAGAAGACCAA
AGGGCTATTGAGACTTTTCAACAAAGGGTAATATCGGGAAACCTCCTCGGATTCCATTGCCCAGCTATCT
GTCACTTCATCAAAAGGACAGTAGAAAAGGAAGGTGGCACCTACAAATGCCATCATTGCGATAAAGGAAA
GGCTATCGTTCAAGATGCCTCTGCCGACAGTGGTCCCAAAGATGGACCCCCACCCACGAGGAGCATCGTG
GAAAAAGAAGACGTTCCAACCACGTCTTCAAAGCAAGTGGATTGATGTGATATCTCCACTGACGTAAGGG
ATGACGCACAATCCCACTATCCTTCGCAAGACCTTCCTCTATATAAGGAAGTTCATTTCATTTGGAGAGG
ACACGCTGAAATCACCAGTCTCTCTCTACAAATCTATCTCTCTCGAGCTTTCGCAGATCCCGGGGGGCAA
TGAGATATGAAAAAGCCTGAACTCACCGCGACGTCTGTCGAGAAGTTTCTGATCGAAAAGTTCGACAGCG
TCTCCGACCTGATGCAGCTCTCGGAGGGCGAAGAATCTCGTGCTTTCAGCTTCGATGTAGGAGGGCGTGG
ATATGTCCTGCGGGTAAATAGCTGCGCCGATGGTTTCTACAAAGATCGTTATGTTTATCGGCACTTTGCA
TCGGCCGCGCTCCCGATTCCGGAAGTGCTTGACATTGGGGAGTTTAGCGAGAGCCTGACCTATTGCATCT
CCCGCCGTGCACAGGGTGTCACGTTGCAAGACCTGCCTGAAACCGAACTGCCCGCTGTTCTACAACCGGT
CGCGGAGGCTATGGATGCGATCGCTGCGGCCGATCTTAGCCAGACGAGCGGGTTCGGCCCATTCGGACCG
CAAGGAATCGGTCAATACACTACATGGCGTGATTTCATATGCGCGATTGCTGATCCCCATGTGTATCACT
GGCAAACTGTGATGGACGACACCGTCAGTGCGTCCGTCGCGCAGGCTCTCGATGAGCTGATGCTTTGGGC
CGAGGACTGCCCCGAAGTCCGGCACCTCGTGCACGCGGATTTCGGCTCCAACAATGTCCTGACGGACAAT
GGCCGCATAACAGCGGTCATTGACTGGAGCGAGGCGATGTTCGGGGATTCCCAATACGAGGTCGCCAACA
TCTTCTTCTGGAGGCCGTGGTTGGCTTGTATGGAGCAGCAGACGCGCTACTTCGAGCGGAGGCATCCGGA
GCTTGCAGGATCGCCACGACTCCGGGCGTATATGCTCCGCATTGGTCTTGACCAACTCTATCAGAGCTTG
GTTGACGGCAATTTCGATGATGCAGCTTGGGCGCAGGGTCGATGCGACGCAATCGTCCGATCCGGAGCCG
GGACTGTCGGGCGTACACAAATCGCCCGCAGAAGCGCGGCCGTCTGGACCGATGGCTGTGTAGAAGTACT
CGCCGATAGTGGAAACCGACGCCCCAGCACTCGTCCGAGGGCAAAGAAATAGAGTAGATGCCGACCGGAT
CTGTCGATCGACAAGCTCGAGTTTCTCCATAATAATGTGTGAGTAGTTCCCAGATAAGGGAATTAGGGTT
CCTATAGGGTTTCGCTCATGTGTTGAGCATATAAGAAACCCTTAGTATGTATTTGTATTTGTAAAATACT
TCTATCAATAAAATTTCTAATTCCTAAAACCAAAATCCAGTACTAAAATCCAGATCCCCCGAATTAATTC
GGCGTTAATTCAGTACATTAAAAACGTCCGCAATGTGTTATTAAGTTGTCACTAGTCAGGTTAACTCAAT
TCGGCGTTAATTCAGTACATTAAAAACGTCCGCAATGTGTTATTAAGTTGTCTAAGCGTCAATTTGTTTA
CACCACAATATATCCTGCCACCAGCCAGCCAACAGCTCCCCGACCGGCAGCTCGGCACAAAATCACCACT
CGATACAGGCAGCCCATCAGTCCGGGACGGCGTCAGCGGGAGAGCCGTTGTAAGGCGGCAGACTTTGCTC
ATGTTACCGATGCTATTCGGAAGAACGGCAACTAAGCTGCCGGGTTTGAAACACGGATGATCTCGCGGAG
GGTAGCATGTTGATTGTAACGATGACAGAGCGTTGCTGCCTGTGATCACTTAAGTAACTAACTAACAGGA
AGAGTTTGTAGAAACGCAAAAAGGCCATCCGTCAGGATGGCCTTCTGCTTAGTTTGATGCCTGGCAGTTT
ATGGCGGGCGTCCTGCCCGCCACCCTCCGGGCCGTTGCTTCACAACGTTCAAATCCGCTCCCGGCGGATT
TGTCCTACTCAGGAGAGCGTTCACCGACAAACAACAGATAAAACGAAAGGCCCAGTCTTCCGACTGAGCC
TTTCGTTTTATTTGATGCCTGGCAGTTCCCTACTCTCGCTTAGTAGTTAGACGTCCCCGAGATCCATGCT
AGACCATGAATCCAGAAGCCCGAGAGGTTGCCGCCTTTCGGGCTTTTTCTTTTTCAAAAAAAAAAATTTA
TAAAACGATCTGTTGCGGCCGGCCGCCGGGTTGTGGGCAAAGGCGCTCGACGGTGGGCAACCGCTTGCGG
TTGTCCACGGGCGGAGCCGGTGCGCGTAGCGCATTGTCCACAAGCCAAGGGCGACCAATAATTGATATAT
ATATTCATAATTGAAAAGCTAATTGAACATACTACTTGCTGTAACTACTTGCCGGAGCGAGGGGTGTTTG
CAAGCTGTTGATCTGAAAGGGCTATTAGCGTTCTCACGTGCCTTTTTGATTAGCGATTTCACGTGACCTT
ATTAGCGATTTCACGTACTCCGATTAGCGATTTCACGTACCCTGATTAGCGATTTCACGTGGATAGTTTT
TGGAGCGGGCCGGAAAGCCCCGTGAATCAAGGCTTTGCGGGGCATTAGCGGTTTCACGTGGATAACTACC
CTCTATCCACAGGCTTCCGGGGATAAAAAAGCCCGCTCGACGGCGGGCTGTTGGATGGGGATCTAGCGGT
AATACGGTTATCCACAGAATCAGGGGATAACGCAGGAAAGAACATGTGAGCAAAAGGCCAGCAAAAGGCC
AGGAACCGTAAAAAGGCCGCGTTGCTGGCGTTTTTCCATAGGCTCCGCCCCCCTGACGAGCATCACAAAA
ATCGACGCTCAAGTCAGAGGTGGCGAAACCCGACAGGACTATAAAGATACCAGGCGTTTCCCCCTGGAAG
CTCCCTCGTGCGCTCTCCTGTTCCGACCCTGCCGCTTACCGGATACCTGTCCGCCTTTCTCCCTTCGGGA
AGCGTGGCGCTTTCTCATAGCTCACGCTGTAGGTATCTCAGTTCGGTGTAGGTCGTTCGCTCCAAGCTGG
GCTGTGTGCACGAACCCCCCGTTCAGCCCGACCGCTGCGCCTTATCCGGTAACTATCGTCTTGAGTCCAA
CCCGGTAAGACACGACTTATCGCCACTGGCAGCAGCCACTGGTAACAGGATTAGCAGAGCGAGGTATGTA
GGCGGTGCTACAGAGTTCTTGAAGTGGTGGCCTAACTACGGCTACACTAGAAGAACAGTATTTGGTATCT
GCGCTCTGCTGAAGCCAGTTACCTTCGGAAAAAGAGTTGGTAGCTCTTGATCCGGCAAACAAACCACCGC
TGGTAGCGGTGGTTTTTTTGTTTGCAAGCAGCAGATTACGCGCAGAAAAAAAGGATCTCAAGAAGATCCT
TTGATCTTTTCTACCGGGTCTGACGCTCAGTGGAACGGGGCCCAATCTGAATAATGTTACAACCAATTAA
CCAATTCTGATTAGAAAAACTCATCGAGCATCAAATGAAACTGCAATTTATTCATATCAGGATTATCAAT
ACCATATTTTTGAAAAAGCCGTTTCTGTAATGAAGGAGAAAACTCACCGAGGCAGTTCCATAGGATGGCA
AGATCCTGGTATCGGTCTGCGATTCCGACTCGTCCAACATCAATACAACCTATTAATTTCCCCTCGTCAA
AAATAAGGTTATCAAGTGAGAAATCACCATGAGTGACGACTGAATCCGGTGAGAATGGCAAAAGTTTATG
CATTTCTTTCCAGACTTGTTCAACAGGCCAGCCATTACGCTCGTCATCAAAATCACTCGCATCAACCAAA
CCGTTATTCATTCGTGATTGCGCCTGAGCGAGACGAAATACGCGATCGCTGTTAAAAGGACAATTACAAA
CAGGAATCGAATGCAACCGGCGCAGGGACACTGCCAGCGCATCAACAATATTTTCACCTGAATCAGGATA
TTCTTCTAATACCTGGAATGCTGTTTTTCCGGGGATCGCAGTGGTGAGTAACCATGCATCATCAGGAGTA
CGGATAAAATGCTTGATGGTCGGAAGAGGCATAAATTCCGTCAGCCAGTTTAGTCTGACCATCTCATCTG
TAACATCATTGGCAACGCTACCTTTGCCATGTTTCAGAAACAACTCTGGCGCATCGGGCTTCCCATACAA
GCGATAGATTGTCGCACCTGATTGCCCGACATTATCGCGAGCCCATTTATACCCATATAAATCAGCATCC
ATGTTGGAATTTAATCGCGGCCTCGACGTTTCCCGTTGAATATGGCTCATAACACCCCTTGTATTACTGT
TTATGTAAGCAGACAGTTTTATTGTTCATGATGATATATTTTTATCTTGTGCAATGTAACATCAGAGATT
TTGAGACACGGGCCAGAGCTGCAGTTTGATCCCGAGGGGAACCCTGTGGTTGACATGCACATACAAATGG
ACGAACGGATAAACCTTTTCACGCCCTTTTAAATATCCGTTATTCTAATAAACGCTCTTTTCTCTTAG
