>Addgene plasmid #50587 | pHSN6I01 | addgene partial sequence | sequence record 76852 | hSpCas9-R1 5'-CGCTCGTGCTTCTTATCCTC-3'
AAGAATCGTCAACCTTCGCCATCTCGTTGGAGAAAATCTCCTGCAGGTAGCAGATGCGATTCTTCCTGCG
CGTGTACCGCCTGCGGGCGGTGCGCTTGAGCCGCGTAGCCTCAGCCGTCTCGCCGCTGTCGAACAGGAGA
GCGCCAATGAGATTCTTCTTGATGGAATGCCGATCGGTGTTGCCCAGGACCTTGAACTTCTTTGAGGGCA
CCTTGTACTCGTCGGTGATCACGGCCCAGCCAACAGAGTTAGTCCCAATGGCGAGGCCGATCGAGTACTT
CTTGTCAGCAGCTGGCACCCCGTGGATGCCAACCTTCCTCTTCTTCTTCGGAGCCATCTTGTCATCATCA
TCCTTGTAATCAATGTCGTGGTCCTTGTAATCCCCGTCGTGGTCCTTGTAATCCATCTAGAGCGGCCGCG
GCCATACAAGTATTGGGGATCCCCCTCGAGTATCGTTCGTAAATGGTGAAAATTTTCAGAAAATTGCTTT
TGCTTTAAAAGAAATGATTTAAATTGCTGCAATAGAAGTAGAATGCTTGATTGCTTGAGATTCGTTTGTT
TTGTATATGTTGTGTTGAGGTCGAGGTCCTCTCCAAATGAAATGAACTTCCTTATATAGAGGAAGGGTCT
TGCGAAGGATAGTGGGATTGTGCGTCATCCCTTACGTCAGTGGAGATATCACATCAATCCACTTGCTTTG
AAGACGTGGTTGGAACGTCTTCTTTTTCCACGATGCTCCTCGTGGGTGGGGGTCCATCTTTGGGACCACT
GTCGGCAGAGGCATCTTCAACGATGGCCTTTCCTTTATCGCAATGATGGCATTTGTAGGAGCCACCTTCC
TTTTCCACTATCTTCACAATAAAGTGACAGATAGCTGGGCAATGGAATCCGA
