>Addgene plasmid #50587 | pHSN6I01 | addgene partial sequence | sequence record 78036 | Hygro-R 5'-tatccacgccctcctacatc-3'
CGAGAGCTGCATCAGGTCGGAGACGCTGTCGAACTTTTCGATCAGAAACTTCTCGACAGACGTCGCGGTG
AGTTCAGGCTTTTTCATATCTCATTGCCCCCCGGATCTGCGAAAGCTCGAGAGAGATAGATTTGTAGAGA
GAGACTGGTGATTTCAGCGTGTCCTCTCCAAATGAAATGAACTTCCTTATATAGAGGAAGGGTCTTGCGA
AGGATAGTGGGATTGTGCGTCATCCCTTACGTCAGTGGAGATATCACATCAATCCACTTGCTTTGAAGAC
GTGGTTGGAACGTCTTCTTTTTCCACGATGCTCCTCGTGGGTGGGGGTCCATCTTTGGGACCACTGTCGG
CAGAGGCATCTTGAACGATAGCCTTTCCTTTATCGCAATGATGGCATTTGTAGGTGCCACCTTCCTTTTC
TACTGTCCTTTTGATGAAGTGACAGATAGCTGGGCAATGGAATCCGAGGAGGTTTCCCGATATTACCCTT
TGTTGAAAAGTCTCAATAGCCCTTTGGTCTTCTGAGACTGTATCTTTGATATTCTTGGAGTAGACGAGAG
TGTCGTGCTCCACCATGTTCACATCAATCCACTTGCTTTGAAGACGTGGTTGGAACGTCTTCTTTTTCCA
CGATGCTCCTCGTGGGTGGGGGTCCATCTTTGGGACCACTGTCGGCAGAGGCATCTTGAACGATAGCCTT
TCCTTTATCGCAATGATGGCATTTGTAGGTGCCACCTTCCTTTTCTACTGTCCTTTTGATGAAGTGACAG
ATAGCTGGGCAATGGAATCCGAGGAGGTTTCCCGATATTACCCTTTGTTGAAAAGTCTCAATAGCCCTTT
GGTCTTCTGAGACTGTATCTTTGATATTCTTGGAGTAGACGAGAGTGTCGTGCTCCACCATGTTGGCAAG
CTGCTCTAGCCAATACGCA
