>Addgene plasmid #50587 | pHSN6I01 | addgene partial sequence | sequence record 78433 | RB-F1 5'-ggataaaccttttcacgccc-3'
GATAGTTTAAACTGAAGGCGGGAAACGACAATCTGATCCAAGCTCAAGCTAAGCTCACGTGACGGAATTA
AGCTTCGACTTGCCTTCCGCACAATACATCATTTCTTCTTAGCTTTTTTTCTTCTTCTTCGTTCATACAG
TTTTTTTTTGTTTATCAGCTTACATTTTCTTGAACCGTAGCTTTCGTTTTCTTCTTTTTAACTTTCCATT
CGGAGTTTTTGTATCTTGTTTCATAGTTTGTCCCAGGATTAGAATGATTAGGCATCGAACCTTCAAGAAT
TTGATTGAATAAAACATCTTCATTCTTAAGATATGAAGATAATCTTCAAAAGGCCCCTGGGAATCTGAAA
GAAGAGAAGCAGGCCCATTTATATGGGAAAGAACAATAGTATTTCTTATATAGGCCCATTTAAGTTGAAA
ACAATCTTCAAAAGTCCCACATCGCTTAGATAAGAAAACGAAGCTGAGTTTATATACAGCTAGAGTCGAA
GTAGTGATTGGGAGACCAACCCAGTGGACATAAGCCTGTTCGGTTCGTAAGCTGTAATGCAAGTAGCGTA
TGCGCTCACGCAACTGGTCCAGAACCTTGACCGAACGCAGCGGTGGTAACGGCGCAGTGGCGGTTTTCAT
GGCTTGTTATGACTGTTTTTTTGGGGTACAGTCTATGCCTCGGGCATCCAAGCAGCAAGCGCGTTACGCC
GTGGGTCGATGTTTGATGTTATGGAGCAGCAACGATGTTACGCAGCAGGGCAGTCGCCCTAAAACAAAGT
TAAACATCATGGGGGAAGCGGTGATCGCCGAAGTATCGACTCAACTATCAGAGGTAGTTGGCGTCATCGA
GCGCCATCTCGAACCGACGTTGCTGGCCGTACATTTGTACGGCTCCGCAGTGGATGGCGGCCTGAAGCCA
CACAGTGATATTGATTTGCT
