>Addgene plasmid #50587 | pHSN6I01 | addgene partial sequence | sequence record 78797 | NOSterm-R (new)
ACTTGTATGGAGGCCTGAGCTCATGAGGCGTAGTCAGGGACATCGTATGGGTAGGAGCCGACCTTCCGCT
TCTTCTTAGGGGACCCGGGCTCCTCGCCCTTCTCCAGGCGGAGAATAACATCCGGCTTCGTCAGCTGGTA
GCCGAGGGACACGAGGTTCTTGTAGTTCTCCAGCATCACGTTCCGGTAAACGATCTGCTGAGCAGTGTCC
AGGAGCTTCCACTCCTCCCTTGTGAAATCGACGAACACGTCCTTGAACGTCACCAGGGTGCGGCTCCAAG
CGGTGAGGGACTTAGCGTCCATCGAGCCGACCTTCCGCTTCTTCTTTGGTGACCCGCTTGAGCCGACCTT
CCGCTTCTTCTTTGGCGACCCCGAGGACCCGGACTTCTTCTTCTTCGCCTGCCCCGCCTTCTTCGTCGCC
GCTGGCCGCTTGTCGCCCCCGAGCTGAGACAGGTCGATGCGCGTCTCGTAGAGGCCGGTAATCGACTGGT
GGATGAGGGTCGCGTCCAGGACCTCCTTAGTGCTTGTGTACCTCTTGCGATCGATAGTTGTGTCGAAGTA
CTTGAAAGCAGCAGGGGCGCCGAGGTTCGTCAGGGTGAAGAGATGAATGATATTCTCAGCCTGCTCCCTG
ATTGGCTTGTCGCGGTGCTTGTTGTACGCGGAGAGGACCTTATCCAGATTCGCGTCGGCCAGGATCACGC
GCTTGGAGAACTCGGAAATCTGCTCAATGATCTCGTCGAGGTAATGCTTGTGCTGCTCGACGAACAGCTG
CTTCTGCTCGTTGTCCTCGGGGCTGCCCTTGAGCTTCTCGTAGTGGGAGGCCAGGTAGAGGAAGTTCACA
TACTTGGACGGCAGA
